>Addgene plasmid #141013 | pDEST-Cas9-tdTomato | depositor full sequence | sequence record 273809 | Full Sequence
GAGGGCCTATTTCCCATGATTCCTTCATATTTGCATATACGATACAAGGCTGTTAGAGAGATAATTGGAA
TTAATTTGACTGTAAACACAAAGATATTAGTACAAAATACGTGACGTAGAAAGTAATAATTTCTTGGGTA
GTTTGCAGTTTTAAAATTATGTTTTAAAATGGACTATCATATGCTTACCGTAACTTGAAAGTATTTCGAT
TTCTTGGCTTTATATATCTTGTGGAAAGGACGAAACACCGGGTCTTCGAGAAGACCTGTTTTAGAGCTAG
AAATAGCAAGTTAAAATAAGGCTAGTCCGTTATCAACTTGAAAAAGTGGCACCGAGTCGGTGCTTTTTTG
TTTTAGAGCTAGAAATAGCAAGTTAAAATAAGGCTAGTCCGTTTTTAGCGCGTGCGCCAATTCTGCAGAC
AAATGGCTCTAGAGGTACCCGTTACATAACTTACGGTAAATGGCCCGCCTGGCTGACCGCCCAACGACCC
CCGCCCATTGACGTCAATAGTAACGCCAATAGGGACTTTCCATTGACGTCAATGGGTGGAGTATTTACGG
TAAACTGCCCACTTGGCAGTACATCAAGTGTATCATATGCCAAGTACGCCCCCTATTGACGTCAATGACG
GTAAATGGCCCGCCTGGCATTGTGCCCAGTACATGACCTTATGGGACTTTCCTACTTGGCAGTACATCTA
CGTATTAGTCATCGCTATTACCATGGTCGAGGTGAGCCCCACGTTCTGCTTCACTCTCCCCATCTCCCCC
CCCTCCCCACCCCCAATTTTGTATTTATTTATTTTTTAATTATTTTGTGCAGCGATGGGGGCGGGGGGGG
GGGGGGGGCGCGCGCCAGGCGGGGCGGGGCGGGGCGAGGGGCGGGGCGGGGCGAGGCGGAGAGGTGCGGC
GGCAGCCAATCAGAGCGGCGCGCTCCGAAAGTTTCCTTTTATGGCGAGGCGGCGGCGGCGGCGGCCCTAT
AAAAAGCGAAGCGCGCGGCGGGCGGGAGTCGCTGCGACGCTGCCTTCGCCCCGTGCCCCGCTCCGCCGCC
GCCTCGCGCCGCCCGCCCCGGCTCTGACTGACCGCGTTACTCCCACAGGTGAGCGGGCGGGACGGCCCTT
CTCCTCCGGGCTGTAATTAGCTGAGCAAGAGGTAAGGGTTTAAGGGATGGTTGGTTGGTGGGGTATTAAT
GTTTAATTACCTGGAGCACCTGCCTGAAATCACTTTTTTTCAGGTTGGACCGGTGCCACCATGGACTATA
AGGACCACGACGGAGACTACAAGGATCATGATATTGATTACAAAGACGATGACGATAAGATGGCCCCAAA
GAAGAAGCGGAAGGTCGGTATCCACGGAGTCCCAGCAGCCGACAAGAAGTACAGCATCGGCCTGGACATC
GGCACCAACTCTGTGGGCTGGGCCGTGATCACCGACGAGTACAAGGTGCCCAGCAAGAAATTCAAGGTGC
TGGGCAACACCGACCGGCACAGCATCAAGAAGAACCTGATCGGAGCCCTGCTGTTCGACAGCGGCGAAAC
AGCCGAGGCCACCCGGCTGAAGAGAACCGCCAGAAGAAGATACACCAGACGGAAGAACCGGATCTGCTAT
CTGCAAGAGATCTTCAGCAACGAGATGGCCAAGGTGGACGACAGCTTCTTCCACAGACTGGAAGAGTCCT
TCCTGGTGGAAGAGGATAAGAAGCACGAGCGGCACCCCATCTTCGGCAACATCGTGGACGAGGTGGCCTA
CCACGAGAAGTACCCCACCATCTACCACCTGAGAAAGAAACTGGTGGACAGCACCGACAAGGCCGACCTG
CGGCTGATCTATCTGGCCCTGGCCCACATGATCAAGTTCCGGGGCCACTTCCTGATCGAGGGCGACCTGA
ACCCCGACAACAGCGACGTGGACAAGCTGTTCATCCAGCTGGTGCAGACCTACAACCAGCTGTTCGAGGA
AAACCCCATCAACGCCAGCGGCGTGGACGCCAAGGCCATCCTGTCTGCCAGACTGAGCAAGAGCAGACGG
CTGGAAAATCTGATCGCCCAGCTGCCCGGCGAGAAGAAGAATGGCCTGTTCGGAAACCTGATTGCCCTGA
GCCTGGGCCTGACCCCCAACTTCAAGAGCAACTTCGACCTGGCCGAGGATGCCAAACTGCAGCTGAGCAA
GGACACCTACGACGACGACCTGGACAACCTGCTGGCCCAGATCGGCGACCAGTACGCCGACCTGTTTCTG
GCCGCCAAGAACCTGTCCGACGCCATCCTGCTGAGCGACATCCTGAGAGTGAACACCGAGATCACCAAGG
CCCCCCTGAGCGCCTCTATGATCAAGAGATACGACGAGCACCACCAGGACCTGACCCTGCTGAAAGCTCT
CGTGCGGCAGCAGCTGCCTGAGAAGTACAAAGAGATTTTCTTCGACCAGAGCAAGAACGGCTACGCCGGC
TACATTGACGGCGGAGCCAGCCAGGAAGAGTTCTACAAGTTCATCAAGCCCATCCTGGAAAAGATGGACG
GCACCGAGGAACTGCTCGTGAAGCTGAACAGAGAGGACCTGCTGCGGAAGCAGCGGACCTTCGACAACGG
CAGCATCCCCCACCAGATCCACCTGGGAGAGCTGCACGCCATTCTGCGGCGGCAGGAAGATTTTTACCCA
TTCCTGAAGGACAACCGGGAAAAGATCGAGAAGATCCTGACCTTCCGCATCCCCTACTACGTGGGCCCTC
TGGCCAGGGGAAACAGCAGATTCGCCTGGATGACCAGAAAGAGCGAGGAAACCATCACCCCCTGGAACTT
CGAGGAAGTGGTGGACAAGGGCGCTTCCGCCCAGAGCTTCATCGAGCGGATGACCAACTTCGATAAGAAC
CTGCCCAACGAGAAGGTGCTGCCCAAGCACAGCCTGCTGTACGAGTACTTCACCGTGTATAACGAGCTGA
CCAAAGTGAAATACGTGACCGAGGGAATGAGAAAGCCCGCCTTCCTGAGCGGCGAGCAGAAAAAGGCCAT
CGTGGACCTGCTGTTCAAGACCAACCGGAAAGTGACCGTGAAGCAGCTGAAAGAGGACTACTTCAAGAAA
ATCGAGTGCTTCGACTCCGTGGAAATCTCCGGCGTGGAAGATCGGTTCAACGCCTCCCTGGGCACATACC
ACGATCTGCTGAAAATTATCAAGGACAAGGACTTCCTGGACAATGAGGAAAACGAGGACATTCTGGAAGA
TATCGTGCTGACCCTGACACTGTTTGAGGACAGAGAGATGATCGAGGAACGGCTGAAAACCTATGCCCAC
CTGTTCGACGACAAAGTGATGAAGCAGCTGAAGCGGCGGAGATACACCGGCTGGGGCAGGCTGAGCCGGA
AGCTGATCAACGGCATCCGGGACAAGCAGTCCGGCAAGACAATCCTGGATTTCCTGAAGTCCGACGGCTT
CGCCAACAGAAACTTCATGCAGCTGATCCACGACGACAGCCTGACCTTTAAAGAGGACATCCAGAAAGCC
CAGGTGTCCGGCCAGGGCGATAGCCTGCACGAGCACATTGCCAATCTGGCCGGCAGCCCCGCCATTAAGA
AGGGCATCCTGCAGACAGTGAAGGTGGTGGACGAGCTCGTGAAAGTGATGGGCCGGCACAAGCCCGAGAA
CATCGTGATCGAAATGGCCAGAGAGAACCAGACCACCCAGAAGGGACAGAAGAACAGCCGCGAGAGAATG
AAGCGGATCGAAGAGGGCATCAAAGAGCTGGGCAGCCAGATCCTGAAAGAACACCCCGTGGAAAACACCC
AGCTGCAGAACGAGAAGCTGTACCTGTACTACCTGCAGAATGGGCGGGATATGTACGTGGACCAGGAACT
GGACATCAACCGGCTGTCCGACTACGATGTGGACCATATCGTGCCTCAGAGCTTTCTGAAGGACGACTCC
ATCGACAACAAGGTGCTGACCAGAAGCGACAAGAACCGGGGCAAGAGCGACAACGTGCCCTCCGAAGAGG
TCGTGAAGAAGATGAAGAACTACTGGCGGCAGCTGCTGAACGCCAAGCTGATTACCCAGAGAAAGTTCGA
CAATCTGACCAAGGCCGAGAGAGGCGGCCTGAGCGAACTGGATAAGGCCGGCTTCATCAAGAGACAGCTG
GTGGAAACCCGGCAGATCACAAAGCACGTGGCACAGATCCTGGACTCCCGGATGAACACTAAGTACGACG
AGAATGACAAGCTGATCCGGGAAGTGAAAGTGATCACCCTGAAGTCCAAGCTGGTGTCCGATTTCCGGAA
GGATTTCCAGTTTTACAAAGTGCGCGAGATCAACAACTACCACCACGCCCACGACGCCTACCTGAACGCC
GTCGTGGGAACCGCCCTGATCAAAAAGTACCCTAAGCTGGAAAGCGAGTTCGTGTACGGCGACTACAAGG
TGTACGACGTGCGGAAGATGATCGCCAAGAGCGAGCAGGAAATCGGCAAGGCTACCGCCAAGTACTTCTT
CTACAGCAACATCATGAACTTTTTCAAGACCGAGATTACCCTGGCCAACGGCGAGATCCGGAAGCGGCCT
CTGATCGAGACAAACGGCGAAACCGGGGAGATCGTGTGGGATAAGGGCCGGGATTTTGCCACCGTGCGGA
AAGTGCTGAGCATGCCCCAAGTGAATATCGTGAAAAAGACCGAGGTGCAGACAGGCGGCTTCAGCAAAGA
GTCTATCCTGCCCAAGAGGAACAGCGATAAGCTGATCGCCAGAAAGAAGGACTGGGACCCTAAGAAGTAC
GGCGGCTTCGACAGCCCCACCGTGGCCTATTCTGTGCTGGTGGTGGCCAAAGTGGAAAAGGGCAAGTCCA
AGAAACTGAAGAGTGTGAAAGAGCTGCTGGGGATCACCATCATGGAAAGAAGCAGCTTCGAGAAGAATCC
CATCGACTTTCTGGAAGCCAAGGGCTACAAAGAAGTGAAAAAGGACCTGATCATCAAGCTGCCTAAGTAC
TCCCTGTTCGAGCTGGAAAACGGCCGGAAGAGAATGCTGGCCTCTGCCGGCGAACTGCAGAAGGGAAACG
AACTGGCCCTGCCCTCCAAATATGTGAACTTCCTGTACCTGGCCAGCCACTATGAGAAGCTGAAGGGCTC
CCCCGAGGATAATGAGCAGAAACAGCTGTTTGTGGAACAGCACAAGCACTACCTGGACGAGATCATCGAG
CAGATCAGCGAGTTCTCCAAGAGAGTGATCCTGGCCGACGCTAATCTGGACAAAGTGCTGTCCGCCTACA
ACAAGCACCGGGATAAGCCCATCAGAGAGCAGGCCGAGAATATCATCCACCTGTTTACCCTGACCAATCT
GGGAGCCCCTGCCGCCTTCAAGTACTTTGACACCACCATCGACCGGAAGAGGTACACCAGCACCAAAGAG
GTGCTGGACGCCACCCTGATCCACCAGAGCATCACCGGCCTGTACGAGACACGGATCGACCTGTCTCAGC
TGGGAGGCGACAAAAGGCCGGCGGCCACGAAAAAGGCCGGCCAGGCAAAAAAGAAAAAGGAATTCGGCAG
TGGAGAGGGCAGAGGAAGTCTGCTAACATGCGGTGACGTCGAGGAGAATCCTGGCCCAGTGAGCAAGGGC
GAGGAGGTCATCAAAGAGTTCATGCGCTTCAAGGTGCGCATGGAGGGCTCCATGAACGGCCACGAGTTCG
AGATCGAGGGCGAGGGCGAGGGCCGCCCCTACGAGGGCACCCAGACCGCCAAGCTGAAGGTGACCAAGGG
CGGCCCCCTGCCCTTCGCCTGGGACATCCTGTCCCCCCAGTTCATGTACGGCTCCAAGGCGTACGTGAAG
CACCCCGCCGACATCCCCGATTACAAGAAGCTGTCCTTCCCCGAGGGCTTCAAGTGGGAGCGCGTGATGA
ACTTCGAGGACGGCGGTCTGGTGACCGTGACCCAGGACTCCTCCCTGCAGGACGGCACGCTGATCTACAA
GGTGAAGATGCGCGGCACCAACTTCCCCCCCGACGGCCCCGTAATGCAGAAAAAGACCATGGGCTGGGAG
GCCTCCACCGAGCGCCTGTACCCCCGCGACGGCGTGCTGAAGGGCGAGATCCACCAGGCCCTGAAGCTGA
AGGACGGCGGCCACTACCTGGTGGAGTTCAAGACCATCTACATGGCCAAGAAGCCCGTGCAACTGCCCGG
CTACTACTACGTGGACACCAAGCTGGACATCACCTCCCACAACGAGGACTACACCATCGTGGAACAGTAC
GAGCGCTCCGAGGGCCGCCACCACCTGTTCCTGGGGCATGGCACCGGCAGCACCGGCAGCGGCAGCTCCG
GCACCGCCTCCTCCGAGGACAACAACATGGCCGTCATCAAAGAGTTCATGCGCTTCAAGGTGCGCATGGA
GGGCTCCATGAACGGCCACGAGTTCGAGATCGAGGGCGAGGGCGAGGGCCGCCCCTACGAGGGCACCCAG
ACCGCCAAGCTGAAGGTGACCAAGGGCGGCCCCCTGCCCTTCGCCTGGGACATCCTGTCCCCCCAGTTCA
TGTACGGCTCCAAGGCGTACGTGAAGCACCCCGCCGACATCCCCGATTACAAGAAGCTGTCCTTCCCCGA
GGGCTTCAAGTGGGAGCGCGTGATGAACTTCGAGGACGGCGGTCTGGTGACCGTGACCCAGGACTCCTCC
CTGCAGGACGGCACGCTGATCTACAAGGTGAAGATGCGCGGCACCAACTTCCCCCCCGACGGCCCCGTAA
TGCAGAAAAAGACCATGGGCTGGGAGGCCTCCACCGAGCGCCTGTACCCCCGCGACGGCGTGCTGAAGGG
CGAGATCCACCAGGCCCTGAAGCTGAAGGACGGCGGCCACTACCTGGTGGAGTTCAAGACCATCTACATG
GCCAAGAAGCCCGTGCAACTGCCCGGCTACTACTACGTGGACACCAAGCTGGACATCACCTCCCACAACG
AGGACTACACCATCGTGGAACAGTACGAGCGCTCCGAGGGCCGCCACCACCTGTTCCTGTACGGCATGGA
CGAGCTGTACAAGGAATTCTAACTAGAGCTCGCTGATCAGCCTCGACTGTGCCTTCTAGTTGCCAGCCAT
CTGTTGTTTGCCCCTCCCCCGTGCCTTCCTTGACCCTGGAAGGTGCCACTCCCACTGTCCTTTCCTAATA
AAATGAGGAAATTGCATCGCATTGTCTGAGTAGGTGTCATTCTATTCTGGGGGGTGGGGTGGGGCAGGAC
AGCAAGGGGGAGGATTGGGAAGAGAATAGCAGGCATGCTGGGGAGCGTAAAACGACGGCCAGTGCCAAGC
TTGCATGCCTGCAGGTCGGGATATCTGAATTATCAACTTTGTATAATAAAGTTGAACGAGAAACGTAAAA
TGATATAAATATCAATATATTAAATTAGATTTTGCATAAAAAACAGACTACATAATACTGTAAAACACAA
CATATCCAGTCACTATGGCGGCCGCATTAGGCACCCCAGGCTTTACACTTTATGCTTCCGGCTCGTATAA
TGTGTGGATTTTGAGTTAGGATCCGTCGAGATTTTCAGGAGCTAAGGAAGCTAAAATGGAGAAAAAAATC
ACTGGATATACCACCGTTGATATATCCCAATGGCATCGTAAAGAACATTTTGAGGCATTTCAGTCAGTTG
CTCAATGTACCTATAACCAGACCGTTCAGCTGGATATTACGGCCTTTTTAAAGACCGTAAAGAAAAATAA
GCACAAGTTTTATCCGGCCTTTATTCACATTCTTGCCCGCCTGATGAATGCTCATCCGGAATTCCGTATG
GCAATGAAAGACGGTGAGCTGGTGATATGGGATAGTGTTCACCCTTGTTACACCGTTTTCCATGAGCAAA
CTGAAACGTTTTCATCGCTCTGGAGTGAATACCACGACGATTTCCGGCAGTTTCTACACATATATTCGCA
AGATGTGGCGTGTTACGGTGAAAACCTGGCCTATTTCCCTAAAGGGTTTATTGAGAATATGTTTTTCGTC
TCAGCCAATCCCTGGGTGAGTTTCACCAGTTTTGATTTAAACGTGGCCAATATGGACAACTTCTTCGCCC
CCGTTTTCACCATGGGCAAATATTATACGCAAGGCGACAAGGTGCTGATGCCGCTGGCGATTCAGGTTCA
TCATGCCGTTTGTGATGGCTTCCATGTCGGCAGAATGCTTAATGAATTACAACAGTACTGCGATGAGTGG
CAGGCGGGGCGTAATCTAGAGGATCCGGCTTACTAAAAGCCAGATAACAGTATGCGTATTTGCGCGCTGA
TTTTTGCGGTATAAGAATATATACTGATATGTATACCCGAAGTATGTCAAAAAGAGGTATGCTATGAAGC
AGCGTATTACAGTGACAGTTGACAGCGACAGCTATCAGTTGCTCAAGGCATATATGATGTCAATATCTCC
GGTCTGGTAAGCACAACCATGCAGAATGAAGCCCGTCGTCTGCGTGCCGAACGCTGGAAAGCGGAAAATC
AGGAAGGGATGGCTGAGGTCGCCCGGTTTATTGAAATGAACGGCTCTTTTGCTGACGAGAACAGGGGCTG
GTGAAATGCAGTTTAAGGTTTACACCTATAAAAGAGAGAGCCGTTATCGTCTGTTTGTGGATGTACAGAG
TGATATTATTGACACGCCCGGGCGACGGATGGTGATCCCCCTGGCCAGTGCACGTCTGCTGTCAGATAAA
GTCTCCCGTGAACTTTACCCGGTGGTGCATATCGGGGATGAAAGCTGGCGCATGATGACCACCGATATGG
CCAGTGTGCCGGTCTCCGTTATCGGGGAAGAAGTGGCTGATCTCAGCCACCGCGAAAATGACATCAAAAA
CGCCATTAACCTGATGTTCTGGGGAATATAAATGTCAGGCTCCCTTATACACAGCCAGTCTGCAGGTCGA
CCATAGTGACTGGATATGTTGTGTTTTACAGTATTATGTAGTCTGTTTTTTATGCAAAATCTAATTTAAT
ATATTGATATTTATATCATTTTACGTTTCTCGTTCAACTTTTCTATACAAAGTTGATAGCTTGATATCAA
TGACTCTAGAGGATCCCCGGGTACCGAGCTCGAATTCGTAATCATGGTCATAGCTGTTTCCTGGCCTGAT
GCGGTATTTTCTCCTTACGCATCTGTGCGGTATTTCACACCGCATA
[142 nt withheld, positions 9147-9288]
C
[141 nt withheld, positions 9290-9430]
CCTTTGACGTTGGAGTCCACGTTCTTT
[37 nt withheld, positions 9458-9494]
ACCCTATCTCGGGCTATTCTTTTGATTTATAAGGGATTTTGCCGATTTCGGCCTATTGGTTAAAAAATGA
GCTGATTTAACAAAAATTTAACGCGAATTTTAACAAAATATTAACGTTTACAATTTTATGGTGCACTCTC
AGTACAATCTGCTCTGATGCCGCATAGTTAAGCCAGCCCCGACACCCGCCAACACCCGCTGACGCGCCCT
GACGGGCTTGTCTGCTCCCGGCATCCGCTTACAGACAAGCTGTGACCGTCTCCGGGAGCTGCATGTGTCA
GAGGTTTTCACCGTCATCACCGAAACGCGCGAGACGAAAGGGCCTCGTGATACGCCTATTTTTATAGGTT
AATGTCATGATAATAATGGTTTCTTAGACGTCAGGTGGCACTTTTCGGGGAAATGTGCGCGGAACCCCTA
TTTGTTTATTTTTCTAAATACATTCAAATATGTATCCGCTCATGAGACAATAACCCTGATAAATGCTTCA
ATAATATTGAAAAAGGAAGAGTATGAGTATTCAACATTTCCGTGTCGCCCTTATTCCCTTTTTTGCGGCA
TTTTGCCTTCCTGTTTTTGCTCACCCAGAAACGCTGGTGAAAGTAAAAGATGCTGAAGATCAGTTGGGTG
CACGAGTGGGTTACATCGAACTGGATCTCAACAGCGGTAAGATCCTTGAGAGTTTTCGCCCCGAAGAACG
TTTTCCAATGATGAGCACTTTTAAAGTTCTGCTATGTGGCGCGGTATTATCCCGTATTGACGCCGGGCAA
GAGCAACTCGGTCGCCGCATACACTATTCTCAGAATGACTTGGTTGAGTACTCACCAGTCACAGAAAAGC
ATCTTACGGATGGCATGACAGTAAGAGAATTATGCAGTGCTGCCATAACCATGAGTGATAACACTGCGGC
CAACTTACTTCTGACAACGATCGGAGGACCGAAGGAGCTAACCGCTTTTTTGCACAACATGGGGGATCAT
GTAACTCGCCTTGATCGTTGGGAACCGGAGCTGAATGAAGCCATACCAAACGACGAGCGTGACACCACGA
TGCCTGTAGCAATGGCAACAACGTTGCGCAAACTATTAACTGGCGAACTACTTACTCTAGCTTCCCGGCA
ACAATTAATAGACTGGATGGAGGCGGATAAAGTTGCAGGACCACTTCTGCGCTCGGCCCTTCCGGCTGGC
TGGTTTATTGCTGATAAATCTGGAGCCGGTGAGCGTGGAAGCCGCGGTATCATTGCAGCACTGGGGCCAG
ATGGTAAGCCCTCCCGTATCGTAGTTATCTACACGACGGGGAGTCAGGCAACTATGGATGAACGAAATAG
ACAGATCGCTGAGATAGGTGCCTCACTGATTAAGCATTGGTAACTGTCAGACCAAGTTTACTCATATATA
CTTTAGATTGATTTAAAACTTCATTTTTAATTTAAAAGGATCTAGGTGAAGATCCTTTTTGATAATCTCA
TGACCAAAATCCCTTAACGTGAGTTTTCGTTCCACTGAGCGTCAGACCCCGTAGAAAAGATCAAAGGATC
TTCTTGAGATCCTTTTTTTCTGCGCGTAATCTGCTGCTTGCAAACAAAAAAACCACCGCTACCAGCGGTG
GTTTGTTTGCCGGATCAAGAGCTACCAACTCTTTTTCCGAAGGTAACTGGCTTCAGCAGAGCGCAGATAC
CAAATACTGTCCTTCTAGTGTAGCCGTAGTTAGGCCACCACTTCAAGAACTCTGTAGCACCGCCTACATA
CCTCGCTCTGCTAATCCTGTTACCAGTGGCTGCTGCCAGTGGCGATAAGTCGTGTCTTACCGGGTTGGAC
TCAAGACGATAGTTACCGGATAAGGCGCAGCGGTCGGGCTGAACGGGGGGTTCGTGCACACAGCCCAGCT
TGGAGCGAACGACCTACACCGAACTGAGATACCTACAGCGTGAGCTATGAGAAAGCGCCACGCTTCCCGA
AGGGAGAAAGGCGGACAGGTATCCGGTAAGCGGCAGGGTCGGAACAGGAGAGCGCACGAGGGAGCTTCCA
GGGGGAAACGCCTGGTATCTTTATAGTCCTGTCGGGTTTCGCCACCTCTGACTTGAGCGTCGATTTTTGT
GATGCTCGTCAGGGGGGCGGAGCCTATGGAAAAACGCCAGCAACGCGGCCTTTTTACGGTTCCTGGCCTT
TTGCTGGCCTTTTGCTCACATGT
Features (pLannotate 1.2.2; 29 found; start..end, strand, type, name):
      1..241     +  promoter       U6 promoter: RNA polymerase III promoter for human U6 snRNA
    268..343     +  misc_RNA       gRNA scaffold: guide RNA scaffold for the Streptococcus pyogenes CRISPR/Cas9 system
    350..393     +  misc_RNA       gRNA scaffold (fragment): guide RNA scaffold for the Streptococcus pyogenes CRISPR/Cas9 system
    440..725     +  enhancer       CMV enhancer: human cytomegalovirus immediate early enhancer; contains an 18-bp deletion relative to the standard CMV enhancer
    727..1004    +  promoter       chicken β-actin promoter: No description available
   1005..1233    +  intron         hybrid intron: hybrid between chicken β-actin (CBA) and minute virus of mice (MMV) introns (Gray et al., 2011)
   1371..2972    +  CDS            Cas9(N): N-terminal portion of Streptococcus pyogenes Cas9 (Zetsche et al., 2015)
   2973..5471    +  CDS            Cas9(C): C-terminal portion of Streptococcus pyogenes Cas9 (Zetsche et al., 2015)
   5472..5519    +  CDS            nucleoplasmin NLS: bipartite nuclear localization signal from nucleoplasmin
   5589..7013    +  CDS            tdTomato: tdTomato is a basic (constitutively fluorescent) orange fluorescent protein published in 2004, derived from Discosoma sp.. It is reported to be a somewhat slowly-maturing tandem dimer with low acid sensitivity.
   7047..7158    +  polyA_signal   bGH poly(A) signal: bovine growth hormone polyadenylation signal
   7257..7274    -  CDS            lacZα (fragment): LacZα fragment of β-galactosidase; lacZ fragment
   7277..7298    -  misc_feature   MCS (fragment): pUC18/19 multiple cloning site
   7314..7437    +  protein_bind   attR3: mutant version of attR; recombination site for the Gateway® LR reaction LR Clonase™
   7462..7492    +  promoter       lac UV5 promoter: E. coli lac promoter with an "up" mutation
   7516..7545    +  promoter       cat promoter (fragment): promoter of the E. coli cat gene encoding chloramphenicol acetyltransferase
   7546..8226    +  CDS            CmR: chloramphenicol acetyltransferase confers resistance to chloramphenicol
   8383..8541    +  CDS            ccdA (fragment): CCDA_ECO57 - Also known as H, letA. Experimental evidence at protein level: Swiss-Prot protein existence level 1. Antitoxin component of a type II toxin-antitoxin (TA) system which inhibits the post-segregational killing (PSK) of plasmid-free cells, also referred to as a plasmid addiction system. Binds to and blocks the activity of CcdB; will also remove bound CcdB protein from the CcdB-GyrA complex by forming a CcdA-CcdB complex, a process termed rejuvenation. Functions as a transcriptional corepressor for the ccdAB operon, repression also requires CcdB (By similarity). From Escherichia coli
   8546..8848    +  CDS            ccdB: CCDB_ECOLI - Also known as G, letB, letD. Experimental evidence at protein level: Swiss-Prot protein existence level 1. Toxic component of a type II toxin-antitoxin (TA) system, functioning in plasmid maintainence. Responsible for the post- segregational killing (PSK) of plasmid-free cells, also referred to as a plasmid addiction system. Half-life of over 2 hours. Cell killing by CcdB is accompanied by filamentation, defects in chromosome and plasmid segregation, defects in cell division, formation of anucleate cells, decreased DNA synthesis and plasmid loss. Interferes with the activity of DN
   8892..9011    -  protein_bind   attR1: mutant version of attR; recombination site for the Gateway® LR reaction LR Clonase™
   8995..9015    -  protein_bind   attB4: mutant version of attB; core recombination site for the Gateway® BP reaction BP Clonase™
   9032..9067    -  misc_feature   MCS (fragment): pUC18/19 multiple cloning site
   9095..9146    -  misc_feature   bom (fragment): basis of mobility region from pBR322
   9165..9545    +  rep_origin     M13 ori (sequence partly withheld): M13 bacteriophage origin of replication; arrow indicates direction of (+) strand synthesis
   9621..9670    -  misc_feature   bom (fragment): basis of mobility region from pBR322
   9772..9807    -  CDS            rop (fragment): Rop protein, which maintains plasmids at low copy number; rop
   9902..10006   +  promoter       AmpR promoter: bla
  10007..10867   +  CDS            AmpR: β-lactamase; bla; confers resistance to ampicillin, carbenicillin, and related antibiotics
  11038..11626   +  rep_origin     ori: high-copy-number ColE1/pMB1/pBR322/pUC origin of replication
