>Addgene plasmid #141013 | pDEST-Cas9-tdTomato | addgene full sequence | sequence record 305020 | Addgene NGS Result
GAGGGCCTATTTCCCATGATTCCTTCATATTTGCATATACGATACAAGGCTGTTAGAGAGATAATTGGAA
TTAATTTGACTGTAAACACAAAGATATTAGTACAAAATACGTGACGTAGAAAGTAATAATTTCTTGGGTA
GTTTGCAGTTTTAAAATTATGTTTTAAAATGGACTATCATATGCTTACCGTAACTTGAAAGTATTTCGAT
TTCTTGGCTTTATATATCTTGTGGAAAGGACGAAACACCGGGTCTTCGAGAAGACCTGTTTTAGAGCTAG
AAATAGCAAGTTAAAATAAGGCTAGTCCGTTATCAACTTGAAAAAGTGGCACCGAGTCGGTGCTTTTTTG
TTTTAGAGCTAGAAATAGCAAGTTAAAATAAGGCTAGTCCGTTTTTAGCGCGTGCGCCAATTCTGCAGAC
AAATGGCTCTAGAGGTACCCGTTACATAACTTACGGTAAATGGCCCGCCTGGCTGACCGCCCAACGACCC
CCGCCCATTGACGTCAATAGTAACGCCAATAGGGACTTTCCATTGACGTCAATGGGTGGAGTATTTACGG
TAAACTGCCCACTTGGCAGTACATCAAGTGTATCATATGCCAAGTACGCCCCCTATTGACGTCAATGACG
GTAAATGGCCCGCCTGGCATTGTGCCCAGTACATGACCTTATGGGACTTTCCTACTTGGCAGTACATCTA
CGTATTAGTCATCGCTATTACCATGGTCGAGGTGAGCCCCACGTTCTGCTTCACTCTCCCCATCTCCCCC
CCCTCCCCACCCCCAATTTTGTATTTATTTATTTTTTAATTATTTTGTGCAGCGATGGGGGCGGGGGGGG
GGGGGGGGCGCGCGCCRGGGGGGGGGGGGGGGGGSGGGGGGGGGGGSGGGGSGRGGSGGAGAGGTGCGGC
GGCAGCCAATCAGAGCGGCGCGCTCCGAAAGTTTCCTTTTATGGCGAGGCGGCGGCGGCGGCGGCCCTAT
AAAAAGCGAAGCGCGCGGCGGGCGGGAGTCGCTGCGCGCTGCCTTCGCCCCGTGCCCCGCTCCGCCGCCG
CCTCGCGCCGCCCGCCCCGGCTCTGACTGACCGCGTTACTCCCACAGGTGAGCGGGCGGGACGGCCCTTC
TCCTCCGGGCTGTAATTAGCTGAGCAAGAGGTAAGGGTTTAAGGGATGGTTGGTTGGTGGGGTATTAATG
TTTAATTACCTGGAGCACCTGCCTGAAATCACTTTTTTTCAGGTTGGACCGGTGCCACCATGGACTATAA
GGACCACGACGGAGACTACAAGGATCATGATATTGATTACAAAGACGATGACGATAAGATGGCCCCAAAG
AAGAAGCGGAAGGTCGGTATCCACGGAGTCCCAGCAGCCGACAAGAAGTACAGCATCGGCCTGGACATCG
GCACCAACTCTGTGGGCTGGGCCGTGATCACCGACGAGTACAAGGTGCCCAGCAAGAAATTCAAGGTGCT
GGGCAACACCGACCGGCACAGCATCAAGAAGAACCTGATCGGAGCCCTGCTGTTCGACAGCGGCGAAACA
GCCGAGGCCACCCGGCTGAAGAGAACCGCCAGAAGAAGATACACCAGACGGAAGAACCGGATCTGCTATC
TGCAAGAGATCTTCAGCAACGAGATGGCCAAGGTGGACGACAGCTTCTTCCACAGACTGGAAGAGTCCTT
CCTGGTGGAAGAGGATAAGAAGCACGAGCGGCACCCCATCTTCGGCAACATCGTGGACGAGGTGGCCTAC
CACGAGAAGTACCCCACCATCTACCACCTGAGAAAGAAACTGGTGGACAGCACCGACAAGGCCGACCTGC
GGCTGATCTATCTGGCCCTGGCCCACATGATCAAGTTCCGGGGCCACTTCCTGATCGAGGGCGACCTGAA
CCCCGACAACAGCGACGTGGACAAGCTGTTCATCCAGCTGGTGCAGACCTACAACCAGCTGTTCGAGGAA
AACCCCATCAACGCCAGCGGCGTGGACGCCAAGGCCATCCTGTCTGCCAGACTGAGCAAGAGCAGACGGC
TGGAAAATCTGATCGCCCAGCTGCCCGGCGAGAAGAAGAATGGCCTGTTCGGAAACCTGATTGCCCTGAG
CCTGGGCCTGACCCCCAACTTCAAGAGCAACTTCGACCTGGCCGAGGATGCCAAACTGCAGCTGAGCAAG
GACACCTACGACGACGACCTGGACAACCTGCTGGCCCAGATCGGCGACCAGTACGCCGACCTGTTTCTGG
CCGCCAAGAACCTGTCCGACGCCATCCTGCTGAGCGACATCCTGAGAGTGAACACCGAGATCACCAAGGC
CCCCCTGAGCGCCTCTATGATCAAGAGATACGACGAGCACCACCAGGACCTGACCCTGCTGAAAGCTCTC
GTGCGGCAGCAGCTGCCTGAGAAGTACAAAGAGATTTTCTTCGACCAGAGCAAGAACGGCTACGCCGGCT
ACATTGACGGCGGAGCCAGCCAGGAAGAGTTCTACAAGTTCATCAAGCCCATCCTGGAAAAGATGGACGG
CACCGAGGAACTGCTCGTGAAGCTGAACAGAGAGGACCTGCTGCGGAAGCAGCGGACCTTCGACAACGGC
AGCATCCCCCACCAGATCCACCTGGGAGAGCTGCACGCCATTCTGCGGCGGCAGGAAGATTTTTACCCAT
TCCTGAAGGACAACCGGGAAAAGATCGAGAAGATCCTGACCTTCCGCATCCCCTACTACGTGGGCCCTCT
GGCCAGGGGAAACAGCAGATTCGCCTGGATGACCAGAAAGAGCGAGGAAACCATCACCCCCTGGAACTTC
GAGGAAGTGGTGGACAAGGGCGCTTCCGCCCAGAGCTTCATCGAGCGGATGACCAACTTCGATAAGAACC
TGCCCAACGAGAAGGTGCTGCCCAAGCACAGCCTGCTGTACGAGTACTTCACCGTGTATAACGAGCTGAC
CAAAGTGAAATACGTGACCGAGGGAATGAGAAAGCCCGCCTTCCTGAGCGGCGAGCAGAAAAAGGCCATC
GTGGACCTGCTGTTCAAGACCAACCGGAAAGTGACCGTGAAGCAGCTGAAAGAGGACTACTTCAAGAAAA
TCGAGTGCTTCGACTCCGTGGAAATCTCCGGCGTGGAAGATCGGTTCAACGCCTCCCTGGGCACATACCA
CGATCTGCTGAAAATTATCAAGGACAAGGACTTCCTGGACAATGAGGAAAACGAGGACATTCTGGAAGAT
ATCGTGCTGACCCTGACACTGTTTGAGGACAGAGAGATGATCGAGGAACGGCTGAAAACCTATGCCCACC
TGTTCGACGACAAAGTGATGAAGCAGCTGAAGCGGCGGAGATACACCGGCTGGGGCAGGCTGAGCCGGAA
GCTGATCAACGGCATCCGGGACAAGCAGTCCGGCAAGACAATCCTGGATTTCCTGAAGTCCGACGGCTTC
GCCAACAGAAACTTCATGCAGCTGATCCACGACGACAGCCTGACCTTTAAAGAGGACATCCAGAAAGCCC
AGGTGTCCGGCCAGGGCGATAGCCTGCACGAGCACATTGCCAATCTGGCCGGCAGCCCCGCCATTAAGAA
GGGCATCCTGCAGACAGTGAAGGTGGTGGACGAGCTCGTGAAAGTGATGGGCCGGCACAAGCCCGAGAAC
ATCGTGATCGAAATGGCCAGAGAGAACCAGACCACCCAGAAGGGACAGAAGAACAGCCGCGAGAGAATGA
AGCGGATCGAAGAGGGCATCAAAGAGCTGGGCAGCCAGATCCTGAAAGAACACCCCGTGGAAAACACCCA
GCTGCAGAACGAGAAGCTGTACCTGTACTACCTGCAGAATGGGCGGGATATGTACGTGGACCAGGAACTG
GACATCAACCGGCTGTCCGACTACGATGTGGACCATATCGTGCCTCAGAGCTTTCTGAAGGACGACTCCA
TCGACAACAAGGTGCTGACCAGAAGCGACAAGAACCGGGGCAAGAGCGACAACGTGCCCTCCGAAGAGGT
CGTGAAGAAGATGAAGAACTACTGGCGGCAGCTGCTGAACGCCAAGCTGATTACCCAGAGAAAGTTCGAC
AATCTGACCAAGGCCGAGAGAGGCGGCCTGAGCGAACTGGATAAGGCCGGCTTCATCAAGAGACAGCTGG
TGGAAACCCGGCAGATCACAAAGCACGTGGCACAGATCCTGGACTCCCGGATGAACACTAAGTACGACGA
GAATGACAAGCTGATCCGGGAAGTGAAAGTGATCACCCTGAAGTCCAAGCTGGTGTCCGATTTCCGGAAG
GATTTCCAGTTTTACAAAGTGCGCGAGATCAACAACTACCACCACGCCCACGACGCCTACCTGAACGCCG
TCGTGGGAACCGCCCTGATCAAAAAGTACCCTAAGCTGGAAAGCGAGTTCGTGTACGGCGACTACAAGGT
GTACGACGTGCGGAAGATGATCGCCAAGAGCGAGCAGGAAATCGGCAAGGCTACCGCCAAGTACTTCTTC
TACAGCAACATCATGAACTTTTTCAAGACCGAGATTACCCTGGCCAACGGCGAGATCCGGAAGCGGCCTC
TGATCGAGACAAACGGCGAAACCGGGGAGATCGTGTGGGATAAGGGCCGGGATTTTGCCACCGTGCGGAA
AGTGCTGAGCATGCCCCAAGTGAATATCGTGAAAAAGACCGAGGTGCAGACAGGCGGCTTCAGCAAAGAG
TCTATCCTGCCCAAGAGGAACAGCGATAAGCTGATCGCCAGAAAGAAGGACTGGGACCCTAAGAAGTACG
GCGGCTTCGACAGCCCCACCGTGGCCTATTCTGTGCTGGTGGTGGCCAAAGTGGAAAAGGGCAAGTCCAA
GAAACTGAAGAGTGTGAAAGAGCTGCTGGGGATCACCATCATGGAAAGAAGCAGCTTCGAGAAGAATCCC
ATCGACTTTCTGGAAGCCAAGGGCTACAAAGAAGTGAAAAAGGACCTGATCATCAAGCTGCCTAAGTACT
CCCTGTTCGAGCTGGAAAACGGCCGGAAGAGAATGCTGGCCTCTGCCGGCGAACTGCAGAAGGGAAACGA
ACTGGCCCTGCCCTCCAAATATGTGAACTTCCTGTACCTGGCCAGCCACTATGAGAAGCTGAAGGGCTCC
CCCGAGGATAATGAGCAGAAACAGCTGTTTGTGGAACAGCACAAGCACTACCTGGACGAGATCATCGAGC
AGATCAGCGAGTTCTCCAAGAGAGTGATCCTGGCCGACGCTAATCTGGACAAAGTGCTGTCCGCCTACAA
CAAGCACCGGGATAAGCCCATCAGAGAGCAGGCCGAGAATATCATCCACCTGTTTACCCTGACCAATCTG
GGAGCCCCTGCCGCCTTCAAGTACTTTGACACCACCATCGACCGGAAGAGGTACACCAGCACCAAAGAGG
TGCTGGACGCCACCCTGATCCACCAGAGCATCACCGGCCTGTACGAGACACGGATCGACCTGTCTCAGCT
GGGAGGCGACAAAAGGCCGGCGGCCACGAAAAAGGCCGGCCAGGCAAAAAAGAAAAAGGAATTCGGCAGT
GGAGAGGGCAGAGGAAGTCTGCTAACATGCGGTGACGTCGAGGAGAATCCTGGCCCAGTGAGCAAGGGCG
AGGAGGTCATCAAAGAGTTCATGCGCTTCAAGGTGCGCATGGAGGGCTCCATGAACGGCCACGAGTTCGA
GATCGAGGGCGAGGGCGAGGGCCGCCCCTACGAGGGCACCCAGACCGCCAAGCTGAAGGTGACCAAGGGC
GGCCCCCTGCCCTTCGCCTGGGACATCCTGTCCCCCCAGTTCATGTACGGCTCCAAGGCGTACGTGAAGC
ACCCCGCCGACATCCCCGATTACAAGAAGCTGTCCTTCCCCGAGGGCTTCAAGTGGGAGCGCGTGATGAA
CTTCGAGGACGGCGGTCTGGTGACCGTGACCCAGGACTCCTCCCTGCAGGACGGCACGCTGATCTACAAG
GTGAAGATGCGCGGCACCAACTTCCCCCCCGACGGCCCCGTAATGCAGAAAAAGACCATGGGCTGGGAGG
CCTCCACCGAGCGCCTGTACCCCCGCGACGGCGTGCTGAAGGGCGAGATCCACCAGGCCCTGAAGCTGAA
GGACGGCGGCCACTACCTGGTGGAGTTCAAGACCATCTACATGGCCAAGAAGCCCGTGCAACTGCCCGGC
TACTACTACGTGGACACCAAGCTGGACATCACCTCCCACAACGAGGACTACACCATCGTGGAACAGTACG
AGCGCTCCGAGGGCCGCCACCACCTGTTCCTGGGGCATGGCACCGGCAGCACCGGCAGCGGCAGCTCCGG
CACCGCCTCCTCCGAGGACAACAACATGGCCGTCATCAAAGAGTTCATGCGCTTCAAGGTGCGCATGGAG
GGCTCCATGAACGGCCACGAGTTCGAGATCGAGGGCGAGGGCGAGGGCCGCCCCTACGAGGGCACCCAGA
CCGCCAAGCTGAAGGTGACCAAGGGCGGCCCCCTGCCCTTCGCCTGGGACATCCTGTCCCCCCAGTTCAT
GTACGGCTCCAAGGCGTACGTGAAGCACCCCGCCGACATCCCCGATTACAAGAAGCTGTCCTTCCCCGAG
GGCTTCAAGTGGGAGCGCGTGATGAACTTCGAGGACGGCGGTCTGGTGACCGTGACCCAGGACTCCTCCC
TGCAGGACGGCACGCTGATCTACAAGGTGAAGATGCGCGGCACCAACTTCCCCCCCGACGGCCCCGTAAT
GCAGAAAAAGACCATGGGCTGGGAGGCCTCCACCGAGCGCCTGTACCCCCGCGACGGCGTGCTGAAGGGC
GAGATCCACCAGGCCCTGAAGCTGAAGGACGGCGGCCACTACCTGGTGGAGTTCAAGACCATCTACATGG
CCAAGAAGCCCGTGCAACTGCCCGGCTACTACTACGTGGACACCAAGCTGGACATCACCTCCCACAACGA
GGACTACACCATCGTGGAACAGTACGAGCGCTCCGAGGGCCGCCACCACCTGTTCCTGTACGGCATGGAC
GAGCTGTACAAGGAATTCTAACTAGAGCTCGCTGATCAGCCTCGACTGTGCCTTCTAGTTGCCAGCCATC
TGTTGTTTGCCCCTCCCCCGTGCCTTCCTTGACCCTGGAAGGTGCCACTCCCACTGTCCTTTCCTAATAA
AATGAGGAAATTGCATCGCATTGTCTGAGTAGGTGTCATTCTATTCTGGGGGGTGGGGTGGGGCAGGACA
GCAAGGGGGAGGATTGGGAAGAGAATAGCAGGCATGCTGGGGAGCGTAAAACGACGGCCAGTGCCAAGCT
TGCATGCCTGCAGGTCGGGATATCTGAATTATCAACTTTGTATAATAAAGTTGAACGAGAAACGTAAAAT
GATATAAATATCAATATATTAAATTAGATTTTGCATAAAAAACAGACTACATAATACTGTAAAACACAAC
ATATCCAGTCACTATGGCGGCCGCATTAGGCACCCCAGGCTTTACACTTTATGCTTCCGGCTCGTATAAT
GTGTGGATTTTGAGTTAGGATCCGTCGAGATTTTCAGGAGCTAAGGAAGCTAAAATGGAGAAAAAAATCA
CTGGATATACCACCGTTGATATATCCCAATGGCATCGTAAAGAACATTTTGAGGCATTTCAGTCAGTTGC
TCAATGTACCTATAACCAGACCGTTCAGCTGGATATTACGGCCTTTTTAAAGACCGTAAAGAAAAATAAG
CACAAGTTTTATCCGGCCTTTATTCACATTCTTGCCCGCCTGATGAATGCTCATCCGGAATTCCGTATGG
CAATGAAAGACGGTGAGCTGGTGATATGGGATAGTGTTCACCCTTGTTACACCGTTTTCCATGAGCAAAC
TGAAACGTTTTCATCGCTCTGGAGTGAATACCACGACGATTTCCGGCAGTTTCTACACATATATTCGCAA
GATGTGGCGTGTTACGGTGAAAACCTGGCCTATTTCCCTAAAGGGTTTATTGAGAATATGTTTTTCGTCT
CAGCCAATCCCTGGGTGAGTTTCACCAGTTTTGATTTAAACGTGGCCAATATGGACAACTTCTTCGCCCC
CGTTTTCACCATGGGCAAATATTATACGCAAGGCGACAAGGTGCTGATGCCGCTGGCGATTCAGGTTCAT
CATGCCGTTTGTGATGGCTTCCATGTCGGCAGAATGCTTAATGAATTACAACAGTACTGCGATGAGTGGC
AGGCGGGGCGTAATCTAGAGGATCCGGCTTACTAAAAGCCAGATAACAGTATGCGTATTTGCGCGCTGAT
TTTTGCGGTATAAGAATATATACTGATATGTATACCCGAAGTATGTCAAAAAGAGGTATGCTATGAAGCA
GCGTATTACAGTGACAGTTGACAGCGACAGCTATCAGTTGCTCAAGGCATATATGATGTCAATATCTCCG
GTCTGGTAAGCACAACCATGCAGAATGAAGCCCGTCGTCTGCGTGCCGAACGCTGGAAAGCGGAAAATCA
GGAAGGGATGGCTGAGGTCGCCCGGTTTATTGAAATGAACGGCTCTTTTGCTGACGAGAACAGGGGCTGG
TGAAATGCAGTTTAAGGTTTACACCTATAAAAGAGAGAGCCGTTATCGTCTGTTTGTGGATGTACAGAGT
GATATTATTGACACGCCCGGGCGACGGATGGTGATCCCCCTGGCCAGTGCACGTCTGCTGTCAGATAAAG
TCTCCCGTGAACTTTACCCGGTGGTGCATATCGGGGATGAAAGCTGGCGCATGATGACCACCGATATGGC
CAGTGTGCCGGTCTCCGTTATCGGGGAAGAAGTGGCTGATCTCAGCCACCGCGAAAATGACATCAAAAAC
GCCATTAACCTGATGTTCTGGGGAATATAAATGTCAGGCTCCCTTATACACAGCCAGTCTGCAGGTCGAC
CATAGTGACTGGATATGTTGTGTTTTACAGTATTATGTAGTCTGTTTTTTATGCAAAATCTAATTTAATA
TATTGATATTTATATCATTTTACGTTTCTCGTTCAACTTTTCTATACAAAGTTGATAGCTTGATATCAAT
ACTCTAGAGGATCCCCGGGTACCGAGCTCGAATTCGTAATCATGGTCATAGCTGTTTCCTGGCCTGATGC
GGTATTTTCTCCTTACGCATCTGTGCGGTATTTCACACCGCATA
[95 nt withheld, positions 9145-9239]
T
[46 nt withheld, positions 9241-9286]
C
[141 nt withheld, positions 9288-9428]
CCTTTGACGTTGGAGTCCACGTTCTTT
[37 nt withheld, positions 9456-9492]
ACTCTATCTCGGGCTATTCTTTTGATTTATAAGGGATTTTGCCGATTTCGGTCTATTGGTTAAAAAATGA
GCTGATTTAACAAAAATTTAACGCGAATTTTAACAAAATATTAACGTTTACAATTTTATGGTGCACTCTC
AGTACAATCTGCTCTGATGCCGCATAGTTAAGCCAGCCCCGACACCCGCCAACACCCGCTGACGCGCCCT
GACGGGCTTGTCTGCTCCCGGCATCCGCTTACAGACAAGCTGTGACCGTCTCCGGGAGCTGCATGTGTCA
GAGGTTTTCACCGTCATCACCGAAACGCGCGAGACGAAAGGGCCTCGTGATACGCCTATTTTTATAGGTT
AATGTCATGATAATAATGGTTTCTTAGACGTCAGGTGGCACTTTTCGGGGAAATGTGCGCGGAACCCCTA
TTTGTTTATTTTTCTAAATACATTCAAATATGTATCCGCTCATGAGACAATAACCCTGATAAATGCTTCA
ATAATATTGAAAAAGGAAGAGTATGAGTATTCAACATTTCCGTGTCGCCCTTATTCCCTTTTTTGCGGCA
TTTTGCCTTCCTGTTTTTGCTCACCCAGAAACGCTGGTGAAAGTAAAAGATGCTGAAGATCAGTTGGGTG
CACGAGTGGGTTACATCGAACTGGATCTCAACAGCGGTAAGATCCTTGAGAGTTTTCGCCCCGAAGAACG
TTTTCCAATGATGAGCACTTTTAAAGTTCTGCTATGTGGCGCGGTATTATCCCGTATTGACGCCGGGCAA
GAGCAACTCGGTCGCCGCATACACTATTCTCAGAATGACTTGGTTGAGTACTCACCAGTCACAGAAAAGC
ATCTTACGGATGGCATGACAGTAAGAGAATTATGCAGTGCTGCCATAACCATGAGTGATAACACTGCGGC
CAACTTACTTCTGACAACGATCGGAGGACCGAAGGAGCTAACCGCTTTTTTGCACAACATGGGGGATCAT
GTAACTCGCCTTGATCGTTGGGAACCGGAGCTGAATGAAGCCATACCAAACGACGAGCGTGACACCACGA
TGCCTGTAGCAATGGCAACAACGTTGCGCAAACTATTAACTGGCGAACTACTTACTCTAGCTTCCCGGCA
ACAATTAATAGACTGGATGGAGGCGGATAAAGTTGCAGGACCACTTCTGCGCTCGGCCCTTCCGGCTGGC
TGGTTTATTGCTGATAAATCTGGAGCCGGTGAGCGTGGAAGCCGCGGTATCATTGCAGCACTGGGGCCAG
ATGGTAAGCCCTCCCGTATCGTAGTTATCTACACGACGGGGAGTCAGGCAACTATGGATGAACGAAATAG
ACAGATCGCTGAGATAGGTGCCTCACTGATTAAGCATTGGTAACTGTCAGACCAAGTTTACTCATATATA
CTTTAGATTGATTTAAAACTTCATTTTTAATTTAAAAGGATCTAGGTGAAGATCCTTTTTGATAATCTCA
TGACCAAAATCCCTTAACGTGAGTTTTCGTTCCACTGAGCGTCAGACCCCGTAGAAAAGATCAAAGGATC
TTCTTGAGATCCTTTTTTTCTGCGCGTAATCTGCTGCTTGCAAACAAAAAAACCACCGCTACCAGCGGTG
GTTTGTTTGCCGGATCAAGAGCTACCAACTCTTTTTCCGAAGGTAACTGGCTTCAGCAGAGCGCAGATAC
CAAATACTGTTCTTCTAGTGTAGCCGTAGTTAGGCCACCACTTCAAGAACTCTGTAGCACCGCCTACATA
CCTCGCTCTGCTAATCCTGTTACCAGTGGCTGCTGCCAGTGGCGATAAGTCGTGTCTTACCGGGTTGGAC
TCAAGACGATAGTTACCGGATAAGGCGCAGCGGTCGGGCTGAACGGGGGGTTCGTGCACACAGCCCAGCT
TGGAGCGAACGACCTACACCGAACTGAGATACCTACAGCGTGAGCTATGAGAAAGCGCCACGCTTCCCGA
AGGGAGAAAGGCGGACAGGTATCCGGTAAGCGGCAGGGTCGGAACAGGAGAGCGCACGAGGGAGCTTCCA
GGGGGAAACGCCTGGTATCTTTATAGTCCTGTCGGGTTTCGCCACCTCTGACTTGAGCGTCGATTTTTGT
GATGCTCGTCAGGGGGGCGGAGCCTATGGAAAAACGCCAGCAACGCGGCCTTTTTACGGTTCCTGGCCTT
TTGCTGGCCTTTTGCTCACATGT
Features (pLannotate 1.2.2; 29 found; start..end, strand, type, name):
      1..241     +  promoter       U6 promoter: RNA polymerase III promoter for human U6 snRNA
    268..343     +  misc_RNA       gRNA scaffold: guide RNA scaffold for the Streptococcus pyogenes CRISPR/Cas9 system
    350..393     +  misc_RNA       gRNA scaffold (fragment): guide RNA scaffold for the Streptococcus pyogenes CRISPR/Cas9 system
    440..725     +  enhancer       CMV enhancer: human cytomegalovirus immediate early enhancer; contains an 18-bp deletion relative to the standard CMV enhancer
    727..1004    +  promoter       chicken β-actin promoter: No description available
   1005..1232    +  intron         hybrid intron: hybrid between chicken β-actin (CBA) and minute virus of mice (MMV) introns (Gray et al., 2011)
   1370..2971    +  CDS            Cas9(N): N-terminal portion of Streptococcus pyogenes Cas9 (Zetsche et al., 2015)
   2972..5470    +  CDS            Cas9(C): C-terminal portion of Streptococcus pyogenes Cas9 (Zetsche et al., 2015)
   5471..5518    +  CDS            nucleoplasmin NLS: bipartite nuclear localization signal from nucleoplasmin
   5588..7012    +  CDS            tdTomato: tdTomato is a basic (constitutively fluorescent) orange fluorescent protein published in 2004, derived from Discosoma sp.. It is reported to be a somewhat slowly-maturing tandem dimer with low acid sensitivity.
   7046..7157    +  polyA_signal   bGH poly(A) signal: bovine growth hormone polyadenylation signal
   7256..7273    -  CDS            lacZα (fragment): LacZα fragment of β-galactosidase; lacZ fragment
   7276..7297    -  misc_feature   MCS (fragment): pUC18/19 multiple cloning site
   7313..7436    +  protein_bind   attR3: mutant version of attR; recombination site for the Gateway® LR reaction LR Clonase™
   7461..7491    +  promoter       lac UV5 promoter: E. coli lac promoter with an "up" mutation
   7515..7544    +  promoter       cat promoter (fragment): promoter of the E. coli cat gene encoding chloramphenicol acetyltransferase
   7545..8225    +  CDS            CmR: chloramphenicol acetyltransferase confers resistance to chloramphenicol
   8382..8540    +  CDS            ccdA (fragment): CCDA_ECO57 - Also known as H, letA. Experimental evidence at protein level: Swiss-Prot protein existence level 1. Antitoxin component of a type II toxin-antitoxin (TA) system which inhibits the post-segregational killing (PSK) of plasmid-free cells, also referred to as a plasmid addiction system. Binds to and blocks the activity of CcdB; will also remove bound CcdB protein from the CcdB-GyrA complex by forming a CcdA-CcdB complex, a process termed rejuvenation. Functions as a transcriptional corepressor for the ccdAB operon, repression also requires CcdB (By similarity). From Escherichia coli
   8545..8847    +  CDS            ccdB: CCDB_ECOLI - Also known as G, letB, letD. Experimental evidence at protein level: Swiss-Prot protein existence level 1. Toxic component of a type II toxin-antitoxin (TA) system, functioning in plasmid maintainence. Responsible for the post- segregational killing (PSK) of plasmid-free cells, also referred to as a plasmid addiction system. Half-life of over 2 hours. Cell killing by CcdB is accompanied by filamentation, defects in chromosome and plasmid segregation, defects in cell division, formation of anucleate cells, decreased DNA synthesis and plasmid loss. Interferes with the activity of DN
   8891..9010    -  protein_bind   attR1: mutant version of attR; recombination site for the Gateway® LR reaction LR Clonase™
   8994..9014    -  protein_bind   attB4: mutant version of attB; core recombination site for the Gateway® BP reaction BP Clonase™
   9031..9065    -  misc_feature   MCS (fragment): pUC18/19 multiple cloning site
   9093..9144    -  misc_feature   bom (fragment): basis of mobility region from pBR322
   9163..9618    +  rep_origin     f1 ori (sequence partly withheld): f1 bacteriophage origin of replication; arrow indicates direction of (+) strand synthesis
   9619..9668    -  misc_feature   bom (fragment): basis of mobility region from pBR322
   9770..9805    -  CDS            rop (fragment): Rop protein, which maintains plasmids at low copy number; rop
   9900..10004   +  promoter       AmpR promoter: bla
  10005..10865   +  CDS            AmpR: β-lactamase; bla; confers resistance to ampicillin, carbenicillin, and related antibiotics
  11036..11624   +  rep_origin     ori: high-copy-number ColE1/pMB1/pBR322/pUC origin of replication
