[The description below was written by a language model from this plasmid's Addgene catalogue record and pLannotate feature annotations shown in this document.]
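Description:
pDEST-Cas9-tdTomato is a high-copy, pUC-based mammalian expression plasmid of about 11.7 kb that also serves as a Multisite Gateway destination vector. It replicates in E. coli from a ColE1/pUC origin, carries an f1/M13 phage origin, and is selected with ampicillin (bla) together with chloramphenicol. The chloramphenicol marker (CmR) lies inside the Gateway cassette alongside the ccdB toxin gene, between sites annotated as attR3 and attR1, the latter overlapping an attB4-like core. Because ccdB poisons DNA gyrase in ordinary strains, the unrecombined vector has to be maintained in a ccdB-tolerant host. An LR reaction replaces the CmR–ccdB cassette with fragments from entry clones, so that correct recombinants lose the toxin and can be recovered in standard strains.

The fixed payload is an all-in-one CRISPR unit. A human U6 RNA polymerase III promoter sits upstream of the Streptococcus pyogenes guide RNA scaffold. The short gap between them presumably receives the spacer, but the record names no specific guide. Downstream, a CMV enhancer, chicken β-actin promoter and hybrid intron drive S. pyogenes Cas9, annotated as contiguous N- and C-terminal portions, followed by a nucleoplasmin nuclear localization signal, then tdTomato and a bGH polyadenylation signal. The roughly 70 bp element linking Cas9-NLS to tdTomato is not annotated, so the record does not show whether the reporter is fused or separated by a self-cleaving peptide. Either way, red fluorescence marks transfected cells.

The associated publication describes a Gateway-based toolbox for knock-in gene targeting, which suggests that targeting components are recombined into this nuclease backbone. The depositor and sequencing-derived records agree apart from a 2 nt length difference.
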