Addgene plasmid #141013: pDEST-Cas9-tdTomato
Purpose: Mutisite Gateway mediated vector construction
Depositing lab: Hideyuki Okano. Depositing organization: Keio University. Publication: A versatile toolbox for knock-in gene targeting based on the Multisite Gateway technology. Yoshimatsu S, Sone T, Nakajima M, Sato T, Okochi R, Ishikawa M, Nakamura M, Sasaki E, Shiozawa S, Okano H. PLoS One. 2019 Aug 27;14(8):e0221164. doi: 10.1371/journal.pone.0221164. eCollection 2019. PubMed 31454364.
Backbone
  Vector backbone: pUC
  Vector type: Mammalian Expression
Growth in bacteria
  Bacterial resistance: Chloramphenicol and Ampicillin, 25 & 100 μg/mL
  Growth temperature: 37°C
  Growth strain: ccdB Survival
  Copy number: High Copy
Gene/Insert
  Gene/Insert name: Cas9
  Species: Streptococcus pyogenes
  Cloning method: Restriction Enzyme; 5′ cloning site Unknown (unknown if destroyed)
Terms and licenses: Academic/Nonprofit Terms; Industry Terms: Not Available to Industry
How to cite: pDEST-Cas9-tdTomato was a gift from Hideyuki Okano (Addgene plasmid # 141013 ; http://n2t.net/addgene:141013 ; RRID:Addgene_141013)
